>Addgene plasmid #22788 | pAc5.1A-Dm-bantam | depositor full sequence | sequence record 57778 | pAc5.1A-Dm-bantam sequence 5825 bps
CTTCAAGGAATTAATTCTATATTCTAAAAACACAAATGATACTTCTAAAAAAAATCATGAATGGCATCAA
CTCTGAATCAAATCTTTGCAGATGCACCTACTTCTCATTTCCACTGTCACATCATTTTTCCAGATCTCGC
TGCCTGTTATGTGGCCCACAAACCAAGACACGTTTTATGGCCATTAAAGCTGGCTGATCGTCGCCAAACA
CCAAATACATATCAATATGTACATTCGAGAAAGAAGCGATCAAAGAAGCGTCTTCGGGCGAGTAGGAGAA
TGCGGAGGAGAAGGAGAACGAGCTGATCTAGTATCTCTCCACAATCCAATGCCAACTGACCAACTGGCCA
TATTCGGAGCAATTTGAAGCCAATTTCCATCGCCTGGCGATCGCTCCATTCTTGGCTATATGTTTTTCAC
CGTTCCCGGGGCCATTTTCAAAGACTCGTCGGTAAGATAAGATTGTGTCACTCGCTGTCTCTCTTCATTT
GTCGAAGAATGCTGAGGAATTTCGCGATGACGTCGGCGAGTATTTTGAAGAATGAGAATAATTTGTATTT
ATACGAAAATCAGTTAGTGGAATTTTCTACAAAAACATGTTATCTATAGATAATTTTGTTGCAAAATATG
TTGACTATGACAAAGATTGTATGTATATACCTTTAATGTATTCTCATTTTCTTATGTATTTATAATGGCA
ATGATGATACTGATGATATTTTAAGATGATGCCAGACCACAGGCTGATTTCTGCGTCTTTTGCCGAACGC
AGTGCATGTGCGGTTGTTGTTTTTTGGAATAGTTTCAATTTTCGGACTGTCCGCTTTGATTTCAGTTTCT
TGGCTTATTCAAAAAGCAAAGTAAAGCCAAAAAAGCGAGATGGCAATACCAAATGCGGCAAAACGGTAGT
GGAAGGAAAGGGGTGCGGGGCAGCGGAAGGAAGGGTGGGGCGGGGCGTGGCGGGGTCTGTGGCTGGGCGC
GACGTCACCGACGTTGGAGCCACTCCTTTGACCATGTGTGCGTGTGTGTATTATTCGTGTCTCGCCACTC
GCCGGTTGTTTTTTTCTTTTTATCTCGCTCTCTCTAGCGCCATCTCGTACGCATGCTCAACGCACCGCAT
GTTGCCGTGTCCTTTATGCGTCATTTTGGCTCGAAATAGGCAATTATTTAAACAAAGATTAGTCAACGAA
AACGCTAAAATAAATAAGTCTACAATATGGTTACTTATTGCCATGTGTGTGCAGCCAACGATAGCAACAA
AAGCAACAACACAGTGGCTTTCCCTCTTTCACTTTTTGTTTGCAAGCGCGTGCGAGCAAGACGGCACGAC
CGGCAAACGCAATTACGCTGACAAAGAGCAGACGAAGTTTTGGCCGAAAAACATCAAGGCGCCTGATACG
AATGCATTTGCAATAACAATTGCGATATTTAATATTGTTTATGAAGCTGTTTGACTTCAAAACACACAAA
AAAAAAAATAAAACAAATTATTTGAAAGAGAATTAGGAATCGGACAGCTTATCGTTACGGGCTAACAGCA
CACCGAGACGAAATAGCTTACCTGACGTCACAGCCTCTGGAAGAACTGCCGCCAAGCAGAGAGAGAGAGA
AAAAGAGGGAGAGCAGCTTAGACCGCATGTGCTTGTGTGTGAGGCGTCTCTCTCTTCGTCTCCTGTTTGC
GCAAACGCATAGACTGCACTGAGAAAATCGATTACCTATTTTTTATGAATGAATATTTGCACTATTACTA
TTCAAAACTATTAAGATAGCAATCACATTCAATAGCCAAATACTATACCACCTGAGCGATGCAACGAAAT
GATCAATTTGAGCAAAAATGCTGCATATTTAGGACGGCATCATTATAGAAATGCTTCTTGCTGTGTACTT
TTCTCTCGTCTGGCAGCTGTTTCGCCGTTATTGTTAAAACCGGCTTAAGTTAGGTGTGTTTTCTACGACT
AGTGATGCCCCTACTAGAAGATGTGTGTTGCACAAATGTCCCTGAATAACCAATTTGAAGTGCAGATAGC
AGTAAACGTAAGCTAATATGAATATTATTTAACTGTAATGTTTTAATATCGCTGGACATTACTAATAAAC
CCACTATAAACACATGTACATATGTATGTTTTGGCATACAATGAGTAGTTGGGGAAAAAATGTGTAAAAG
CACCGTGACCATCACAGCATAAAGATAACCAGCTGAAGTATCGAATATGAGTAACCCCCAAATTGAATCA
CATGCCGCAACTGATAGGACCCATGGAAGTACACTCTTCATGGCGATATACAAGACACACACAAGCACGA
ACACCCAGTTGCGGAGGAAATTCTCCGTAAATGAAAACCCAATCGGCGAACAATTCATACCCATATATGG
TAAAAGTTTTGAACGCGACTTGAGAGCGGAGAGCATTGCGGCTGATAAGGTTTTAGCGCTAAGCGGGCTT
TATAAAACGGGCTGCGGGACCAGTTTTCATATCACTACCGTTTGAGTTCTTGTGCTGTGTGGATACTCCT
CCCGACACAAAGCCGCTCCATCAGCCAGCAGTCGTCTAATCCAGAGACCCCGGATCGGGGTACCTACTAG
TCCAGTGTGGTGGAATTCGTGGTCTTTCTTGCTTTTTAAAGTGTTAACTGGCAGCATATAATTTCGGTCG
ACTTGACATACATTATAATTATAGTTATTAAATGTGAGCCAGGCACGTGCGTGAAAAACGCTCAGATGCA
GATGTTGTTGATGTTATAAAGACCACGATCGAAAGAGGAAAAAAGGAAAACGAACGAAAAGCGTTTGTAA
CTCCAATGATTTGACTACGAAACCGGTTTTCGATTTGGTTTGACTGTTTTTCATACAAGTGAGATCATTT
TGAAAGCTGATTTTGTCAATGAATACCACATTCCACATTCCGATGGTCGATTTTTGTTGTTTGGTGTGCC
TACACAGATATAGCGATATCGTGTAACAAAGCTTTGAACTTATGCCGACCGATCCCAGTCGGATCGAGAT
GGGGATGGAGATGGGGCTGGGAAATCGAAGGTGAGTGCAGTGTCATGGCACTTATAAAAACTTATTTAGT
TATAGCTCGAGTCTAGAGGGCCCTTCGAAGGTAAGCCTATCCCTAACCCTCTCCTCGGTCTCGATTCTAC
GCGTACCGGTCATCATCACCATCACCATTGAGTTTAAACCCGCTGATCAGCCTCGACTGTGCCTTCTAAG
GCCTGAGCTCGCTGATCAGCCTCGATCGAGGATCCAGACATGATAAGATACATTGATGAGTTTGGACAAA
CCACAACTAGAATGCAGTGAAAAAAATGCTTTATTTGTGAAATTTGTGATGCTATTGCTTTATTTGTAAC
CATTATAAGCTGCAATAAACAAGTTAACAACAACAATTGCATTCATTTTATGTTTCAGGTTCAGGGGGAG
GTGTGGGAGGTTTTTTAAAGCAAGTAAAACCTCTACAAATGTGGTATGGCTGATTATGATCAGTCGACCG
ATGCCCTTGAGAGCCTTCAACCCAGTCAGCTCCTTCCGGTGGGCGCGGGGCATGACTATCGTCGCCGCAC
TTATGACTGTCTTCTTTATCATGCAACTCGTAGGACAGGTGCCGGCAGCGCTCTGGGTCATTTTCGGCGA
GGACCGCTTTCGCTGGAGCGCGACGATGATCGGCCTGTCGCTTGCGGTATTCGGAATCTTGCACGCCCTC
GCTCAAGCCTTCGTCACTGGTCCCGCCACCAAACGTTTCGGCGAGAAGCAGGCCATTATCGCCGGCATGG
CGGCCGACGCGCTGGGCTACGTCTTGCTGGCGTTCGCGACGCGAGGCTGGATGGCCTTCCCCATTATGAT
TCTTCTCGCTTCCGGCGGCATCGGGATGCCCGCGTTGCAGGCCATGCTGTCCAGGCAGGTAGATGACGAC
CATCAGGGACAGCTTCAAGGATCGCTCGCGGCTCTTACCAGCCAGCAAAAGGCCAGGAACCGTAAAAAGG
CCGCGTTGCTGGCGTTTTTCCATAGGCTCCGCCCCCCTGACGAGCATCACAAAAATCGACGCTCAAGTCA
GAGGTGGCGAAACCCGACAGGACTATAAAGATACCAGGCGTTTCCCCCTGGAAGCTCCCTCGTGCGCTCT
CCTGTTCCGACCCTGCCGCTTACCGGATACCTGTCCGCCTTTCTCCCTTCGGGAAGCGTGGCGCTTTCTC
AATGCTCACGCTGTAGGTATCTCAGTTCGGTGTAGGTCGTTCGCTCCAAGCTGGGCTGTGTGCACGAACC
CCCCGTTCAGCCCGACCGCTGCGCCTTATCCGGTAACTATCGTCTTGAGTCCAACCCGGTAAGACACGAC
TTATCGCCACTGGCAGCAGCCACTGGTAACAGGATTAGCAGAGCGAGGTATGTAGGCGGTGCTACAGAGT
TCTTGAAGTGGTGGCCTAACTACGGCTACACTAGAAGGACAGTATTTGGTATCTGCGCTCTGCTGAAGCC
AGTTACCTTCGGAAAAAGAGTTGGTAGCTCTTGATCCGGCAAACAAACCACCGCTGGTAGCGGTGGTTTT
TTTGTTTGCAAGCAGCAGATTACGCGCAGAAAAAAAGGATCTCAAGAAGATCCTTTGATCTTTTCTACGG
GGTCTGACGCTCAGTGGAACGAAAACTCACGTTAAGGGATTTTGGTCATGAGATTATCAAAAAGGATCTT
CACCTAGATCCTTTTAAATTAAAAATGAAGTTTTAAATCAATCTAAAGTATATATGAGTAAACTTGGTCT
GACAGTTACCAATGCTTAATCAGTGAGGCACCTATCTCAGCGATCTGTCTATTTCGTTCATCCATAGTTG
CCTGACTCCCCGTCGTGTAGATAACTACGATACGGGAGGGCTTACCATCTGGCCCCAGTGCTGCAATGAT
ACCGCGAGACCCACGCTCACCGGCTCCAGATTTATCAGCAATAAACCAGCCAGCCGGAAGGGCCGAGCGC
AGAAGTGGTCCTGCAACTTTATCCGCCTCCATCCAGTCTATTAATTGTTGCCGGGAAGCTAGAGTAAGTA
GTTCGCCAGTTAATAGTTTGCGCAACGTTGTTGCCATTGCTGCAGGCATCGTGGTGTCACGCTCGTCGTT
TGGTATGGCTTCATTCAGCTCCGGTTCCCAACGATCAAGGCGAGTTACATGATCCCCCATGTTGTGCAAA
AAAGCGGTTAGCTCCTTCGGTCCTCCGATCGTTGTCAGAAGTAAGTTGGCCGCAGTGTTATCACTCATGG
TTATGGCAGCACTGCATAATTCTCTTACTGTCATGCCATCCGTAAGATGCTTTTCTGTGACTGGTGAGTA
CTCAACCAAGTCATTCTGAGAATAGTGTATGCGGCGACCGAGTTGCTCTTGCCCGGCGTCAACACGGGAT
AATACCGCGCCACATAGCAGAACTTTAAAAGTGCTCATCATTGGAAAACGTTCTTCGGGGCGAAAACTCT
CAAGGATCTTACCGCTGTTGAGATCCAGTTCGATGTAACCCACTCGTGCACCCAACTGATCTTCAGCATC
TTTTACTTTCACCAGCGTTTCTGGGTGAGCAAAAACAGGAAGGCAAAATGCCGCAAAAAAGGGAATAAGG
GCGACACGGAAATGTTGAATACTCATACTCTTCCTTTTTCAATATTATTGAAGCATTTATCAGGGTTATT
GTCTCATGAGCGGATACATATTTGAATGTATTTAGAAAAATAAACAAATAGGGGTTCCGCGCACATTTCC
CCGAAAAGTGCCACCTGACGTCTAAGAAACCATTATTATCATGACATTAACCTATAAAAATAGGCGTATC
ACGAGGCCCTTTCGT
Features (pLannotate 1.2.2; 9 found; start..end, strand, type, name):
     56..2568    +  promoter       Ac5 promoter: Drosophila melanogaster actin 5C promoter
   2808..2897    +  ncRNA          bantam: Accession: RF00727 - microRNA bantam
   3110..3151    +  CDS            V5 tag: epitope tag from simian virus 5
   3251..3385    -  polyA_signal   SV40 poly(A) signal: SV40 polyadenylation signal
   3408..3492    -  CDS            large T antigen (fragment): large T antigen from SV40 (simian virus 40)
   3493..3963    +  CDS            TcR (fragment): tetracycline efflux protein; tet; confers resistance to tetracycline
   4007..4595    -  rep_origin     ori: high-copy-number ColE1/pMB1/pBR322/pUC origin of replication
   4766..5626    -  CDS            AmpR: β-lactamase; bla; confers resistance to ampicillin, carbenicillin, and related antibiotics
   5627..5731    -  promoter       AmpR promoter: bla
