[The description below was written by a language model from this plasmid's Addgene catalogue record and pLannotate feature annotations shown in this document.]
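Description:
pAc5.1A-Dm-bantam is a Drosophila expression plasmid built on the commercial pAc5.1A backbone and designed for constitutive expression of the bantam microRNA in fly cells. It is maintained in E. coli as a high-copy plasmid through a ColE1/pUC-type origin of replication and selected with ampicillin via the β-lactamase gene and its native bla promoter. The annotated sequence is 5,825 nt, which matches the stated backbone size plus the insert.

The payload is a 477 bp fragment of the Drosophila melanogaster bantam (ban) primary transcript, cloned between EcoRI and XhoI sites that both remain intact. It sits downstream of the strong, constitutive actin 5C (Ac5) promoter. The feature table places the roughly 90 nt bantam microRNA hairpin within this fragment, so the flanking genomic sequence is included. Transcription should therefore yield a pri-miRNA that the cell's own processing machinery converts into mature bantam. An SV40 polyadenylation signal lies downstream of the insert. The V5 epitope tag sequence from the backbone is also present after the cloning site, but it has no functional role here because the insert is a non-coding RNA. The short large T antigen and tetracycline-resistance fragments annotated in the backbone are partial remnants, not functional genes.

Going by the associated publication on GW182 and the DCP1:DCP2 decapping complex in miRNA-mediated silencing, the plasmid is most likely used to supply bantam by transfection into cultured Drosophila cells for studies of miRNA-dependent repression. The record does not itself specify cell lines, reporter partners or a selection marker for fly cells.
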