Addgene plasmid #22788: pAc5.1A-Dm-bantam
Depositing lab: Elisa Izaurralde. Depositing organization: Max Planck Institute for Developmental Biology. Publication: A crucial role for GW182 and the DCP1:DCP2 decapping complex in miRNA-mediated gene silencing. Rehwinkel J, Behm-Ansmant I, Gatfield D, Izaurralde E. RNA. 2005 Nov . 11(11):1640-7. 10.1261/rna.2191905 PubMed 16177138.
Backbone
  Vector backbone: pAc5.1A
  Backbone manufacturer: Invitrogen
  Backbone size w/o insert (bp): 5348
  Vector type: Drosophila expression
Growth in bacteria
  Bacterial resistance: Ampicillin, 100 μg/mL
  Growth temperature: 37°C
  Growth strain: DH5alpha
  Growth instructions: Dh5 alpha and XL-1 blue
  Copy number: High Copy
Gene/Insert
  Gene/Insert name: bantam (alt name: ban)
  Species: D. melanogaster (fly); primary transcript
  Insert size (bp): 477
  GenBank ID: NR_002268
  Entrez Gene: ban (a.k.a. Dmel_CR33559, CR33559, Dmel\CR33559, EP3208, cot, miR-bantam)
  Cloning method: Restriction Enzyme; 5′ cloning site EcoRI (not destroyed); 3′ cloning site XhoI (not destroyed)
  Sequencing primers: 5′ Ac5 forward primer site; 3′ BGH reverse priming site
Terms and licenses: Academic/Nonprofit Terms; Industry Terms: Not Available to Industry
How to cite: pAc5.1A-Dm-bantam was a gift from Elisa Izaurralde (Addgene plasmid # 22788 ; http://n2t.net/addgene:22788 ; RRID:Addgene_22788)
