>Addgene plasmid #22788 | pAc5.1A-Dm-bantam | addgene partial sequence | sequence record 28618 | 22788 with BGH-rev
TGGTGATGGTGATGATGACCGGGTACGCGTAGAATCGAGACCGAGGGAGAGGGTTAGGGATAGGCTTACC
TTCGAAGGGCCCTCTAGACTCGAGCTATAACTAAATAAGTTTTTATAAGTGCCATGACACTGCACTCACC
TTCGATTTCCCAGCCCCATCTCCATCCCCATCTCGATCCGACTGGGATCGGTCGGCATAAGTTCAAAGCT
TTGTTACACGATATCGCTATATCTGTGTAGGCACACCAAACAACAAAAATCGACCATCGGAATGTGGAAT
GTGGTATTCATTGACAAAATCAGCTTTCAAAATGATCTCACTTGTATGAAAAACAGTCAAACCAAATCGA
AAACCGGTTTCGTAGTCAAATCATTGGAGTTACAAACGCTTTTCGTTCGTTTTCCTTTTTTCCTCTTTCG
ATCGTGGTCTTTATAACATCAACAACATCTGCATCTGAGCGTTTTTCACGCACGTGCCTGGCTCACATTT
AATAACTATAATTATAATGTATGTCAAGTCGACCGAAATTATATGCTGCCAGTTAACACTTTAAAAAGCA
AGAAAGACCACGAATTCCACCACACTGGACTAGTAGGTACCCCGATCCGGGGTCTCTGGATTAGACGACT
GCTGGCTGATGGAGCGGCTTTGTGTCGGGAGGAGTATCCACACAGCACAAGAACTCAAACGGTAGTGATA
TGAAAACTGGTCCCGCAGC
